>Addgene plasmid #119676 | FB002 | addgene full sequence | sequence record 237306 | Addgene NGS Result
TAGCTTTCGCTAAGGATGATTTCTGGAATTCGCGGCCGCTTCTAGAGCGATGAGTGGTCTCGGCTTCATC
ATTCCACCATCATTCCACTCAACATTCAGGCTCCTCTGCGCACGTAAAGTGCCAAAGGCAATACCCTGCT
CGGTGGAATGCCGCCGGGCTTGTCGATTTTACGCACATATGCGCATTCTTGACTTGAAGCGGAGGAGTTC
TTCGTTGCGGGTTACAGTGTTTTAATAAAAGAATGGTCAAATCAAACTGCTAGATATACCTGTCAGACAC
TCTAGTTGTTGACCCCTATACTCTTAATACATCAGACAGTACATGCATGTTGCATGATGACGCTTGAGAC
CACTCATCGCGACTAGTAGCGGCCGCTGCAGTCCGGCAAAAAAGGGCAAGGTGTCACCACCCTGCCCTTT
TTCTTTAAAACCGAAAAGATTACTTCGCGTTATGCAGGCTTCCTCGCTCACTGACTCGCTGCGCTCGGTC
GTTCGGCTGCGGCGAGCGGTATCAGCTCACTCAAAGGCGGTAATACGGTTATCCACAGAATCAGGGGATA
ACGCAGGAAAGAACATGTGAGCAAAAGGCCAGCAAAAGGCCAGGAACCGTAAAAAGGCCGCGTTGCTGGC
GTTTTTCCACAGGCTCCGCCCCCCTGACGAGCATCACAAAAATCGACGCTCAAGTCAGAGGTGGCGAAAC
CCGACAGGACTATAAAGATACCAGGCGTTTCCCCCTGGAAGCTCCCTCGTGCGCTCTCCTGTTCCGACCC
TGCCGCTTACCGGATACCTGTCCGCCTTTCTCCCTTCGGGAAGCGTGGCGCTTTCTCATAGCTCACGCTG
TAGGTATCTCAGTTCGGTGTAGGTCGTTCGCTCCAAGCTGGGCTGTGTGCACGAACCCCCCGTTCAGCCC
GACCGCTGCGCCTTATCCGGTAACTATCGTCTTGAGTCCAACCCGGTAAGACACGACTTATCGCCACTGG
CAGCAGCCACTGGTAACAGGATTAGCAGAGCGAGGTATGTAGGCGGTGCTACAGAGTTCTTGAAGTGGTG
GCCTAACTACGGCTACACTAGAAGAACAGTATTTGGTATCTGCGCTCTGCTGAAGCCAGTTACCTTCGGA
AAAAGAGTTGGTAGCTCTTGATCCGGCAAACAAACCACCGCTGGTAGCGGTGGTTTTTTTGTTTGCAAGC
AGCAGATTACGCGCAGAAAAAAAGGATCTCAAGAAGATCCTTTGATCTTTTCTACGGGGTCTGACGCTCA
GTGGAACGAAAACTCACGTTAAGGGATTTTGGTCATGAGATTATCAAAAAGGATCTTCACCTAGATCCTT
TTAAATTAAAAATGAAGTTTTAAATCAATCTAAAGTATATATGAGTAAACTTGGTCTGACAGCTCGAGGC
TTGGATTCTCACCAATAAAAAACGCCCGGCGGCAACCGAGCGTTCTGAACAAATCCAGATGGAGTTCTGA
GGTCATTACTGGATCTATCAACAGGAGTCCAAGCGAGCTCGATATCAAATTACGCCCCGCCCTGCCACTC
GTCGCAGTACTGTTGTAATTCATTAAGCATTCTGCCGACATGGAAGCCATCACAAACGGCATGATGAACC
TGAATCGCCAGCGGCATCAGCACCTTGTCGCCTTGCGTATAATATTTGCCCATGGTGAAAACGGGGGCGA
AGAAGTTGTCCATATTGGCCACGTTTAAATCAAAACTGGTGAAACTCACCCAGGGATTGGCTGATACGAA
AAACATATTCTCAATAAACCCTTTAGGGAAATAGGCCAGGTTTTCACCGTAACACGCCACATCTTGCGAA
TATATGTGTAGAAACTGCCGGAAATCGTCGTGGTATTCACTCCAGAGTGATGAAAACGTTTCAGTTTGCT
CATGGAAAACGGTGTAACAAGGGTGAACACTATCCCATATCACCAGCTCACCGTCTTTCATTGCCATACG
AAATTCCGGATGAGCATTCATCAGGCGGGCAAGAATGTGAATAAAGGCCGGATAAAACTTGTGCTTATTT
TTCTTTACGGTCTTTAAAAAGGCCGTAATATCCAGCTGAACGGTCTGGTTATAGGTACATTGAGCAACTG
ACTGAAATGCCTCAAAATGTTCTTTACGATGCCATTGGGATATATCAACGGTGGTATATCCAGTGATTTT
TTTCTCCATTTTAGCTTCCTTAGCTCCTGAAAATCTCGATAACTCAAAAAATACGCCCGGTAGTGATCTT
ATTTCATTATGGTGAAAGTTGGAACCTCTTACGTGCCCGATCAACTCGAGTGCCACCTGACGTCTAAGAA
ACCATTATTATCATGACATTAACCTATAAAAATAGGCGTATCACGAGGCAGAATTTCAGATAAAAAAAAT
CCT
Features (pLannotate 1.2.2; 8 found; start..end, strand, type, name):
     26..47      +  misc_feature   BioBrick prefix: BioBrick prefix for parts that do not start with "ATG"
    362..381     +  misc_feature   BioBrick suffix: universal suffix for all parts
    382..439     +  terminator     his operon terminator: This putative transcriptin terminator from the E. coli his operon has a 2-bp deletion introduced during synthesis. Its efficiency has not been determined.
    634..1222    -  rep_origin     ori: high-copy-number ColE1/pMB1/pBR322/pUC origin of replication
   1405..1499    -  terminator     lambda t0 terminator: transcription terminator from phage lambda
   1523..2179    -  CDS            cat: CAT_ECOLX - Experimental evidence at protein level: Swiss-Prot protein existence level 1. This enzyme is an effector of chloramphenicol resistance in bacteria. From Escherichia coli. This protein is used as a marker in many commonly used cloning vectors, such as pACYC184.
   2180..2277    -  promoter       cat promoter: promoter of the E. coli cat gene encoding chloramphenicol acetyltransferase
   2363..23      -  terminator     bacterial terminator (across the origin): putative bacterial transcription terminator
