[The description below was written by a language model from this plasmid's Addgene catalogue record and pLannotate feature annotations shown in this document.]
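Description:
FB002 is a level-0 part plasmid from the FungalBraid toolkit, a fungal adaptation of the GoldenBraid modular cloning system. It carries the tubulin gene terminator (Ttub) of Neurospora crassa, a 274 bp fragment "domesticated" into the pUPD2 entry vector. The part was inserted through BsmBI sites that were destroyed in the process, and it is flanked by the four-nucleotide barcodes GCTT and CGCT. In the GoldenBraid grammar these overhangs define the position a part occupies in an assembly, here the terminator slot at the 3′ end of a transcriptional unit. The total size of 2,383 bp is smaller than the listed empty backbone, which would be consistent with the insert replacing a larger stuffer cassette, although the record does not say what was displaced.

The feature table shows only backbone elements. These are a high-copy ColE1/pUC-type origin of replication and a chloramphenicol acetyltransferase gene under its own cat promoter, followed by the lambda t0 terminator, which provides chloramphenicol selection in E. coli. BioBrick prefix and suffix sequences bracket the cloning region, and bacterial terminators (a his operon terminator and another putative terminator spanning the sequence origin) insulate it from surrounding transcription. The Ttub insert is not annotated, but by position it lies between the BioBrick prefix and suffix.

FB002 has no promoter, coding sequence or fungal selection marker, so it is not an expression or transformation vector on its own. It serves as a reusable, standardised source of a fungal terminator, to be combined with promoter and coding-sequence parts in Type IIS restriction–ligation reactions. The resulting transcriptional units are built into binary vectors for Agrobacterium tumefaciens-mediated transformation of filamentous fungi.
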