Addgene plasmid #119676: FB002
Purpose: Terminator tub from Neurospora crassa domesticated into pUPD2 with GCTT/CGCT barcodes. According to FungalBraid/GoldenBraid modular DNA assembly for A. tumefaciens-mediated genetic transformation
Depositing lab: Jose Marcos. Depositing organization: Agencia Estatal Consejo Superior de Investigaciones Científicas, M.P. Publication: FungalBraid: A GoldenBraid-based modular cloning platform for the assembly and exchange of DNA elements tailored to fungal synthetic biology. Hernanz-Koers M, Gandia M, Garrigues S, Manzanares P, Yenush L, Orzaez D, Marcos JF. Fungal Genet Biol. 2018 Jul;116:51-61. doi: 10.1016/j.fgb.2018.04.010. Epub 2018 Apr 20. PubMed 29680684.
Backbone
  Vector backbone: pUPD2 (Addgene #68161)
  Backbone manufacturer: Diego Orzaez
  Backbone size w/o insert (bp): 2690
  Total vector size (bp): 2383
  Vector type: Synthetic Biology ; Domestication of DNA parts for GoldenBraid asembly
Growth in bacteria
  Bacterial resistance: Chloramphenicol, 25 μg/mL
  Growth temperature: 37°C
  Growth strain: DH5alpha
  Copy number: High Copy
Gene/Insert
  Gene/Insert name: Terminator tub (alt name: Ttub)
  Species: Neurospora crassa
  Insert size (bp): 274
  Cloning method: Restriction Enzyme; 5′ cloning site BsmB1 (destroyed during cloning); 3′ cloning site BsmB1 (destroyed during cloning)
  Sequencing primers: 5′ GCTTTCGCTAAGGATGATTTCTGG; 3′ CAGGGTGGTGACACCTTGCC
Terms and licenses: Academic/Nonprofit Terms; Industry Terms: Not Available to Industry
How to cite: FB002 was a gift from Jose Marcos (Addgene plasmid # 119676 ; http://n2t.net/addgene:119676 ; RRID:Addgene_119676)
