>Addgene plasmid #119676 | FB002 | depositor partial sequence | sequence record 226558 | FB002 sequence 2391 bps
GCTTGCTTCATCATTCCACCATCATTCCACTCAACATTCAGGCTCCTCTGCGCACGTAAAGTGCCAAAGG
CAATACCCTGCTCGGTGGAATGCCGCCGGGCTTGTCGATTTTACGCACATATGCGCATTCTTGACTTGAA
GCGGAGGAGTTCTTCGTTGCGGGTTACAGTGTTTTAATAAAAGAATGGTCAAATCAAACTGCTAGATATA
CCTGTCAGACACTCTAGTTGTTGACCCCTATACTCTTAATACATCAGACAGTACATGCATGTTGCATGAT
GACGCTCGCTTGAGACCACTCATCGCGACTAGTAGCGGCCGCTGCAGTCCGGCAAAAAAGGGCAAGGTGT
CACCACCCTGCCCTTTTTCTTTAAAACCGAAAAGATTACTTCGCGTTATGCAGGCTTCCTCGCTCACTGA
CTCGCTGCGCTCGGTCGTTCGGCTGCGGCGAGCGGTATCAGCTCACTCAAAGGCGGTAATACGGTTATCC
ACAGAATCAGGGGATAACGCAGGAAAGAACATGTGAGCAAAAGGCCAGCAAAAGGCCAGGAACCGTAAAA
AGGCCGCGTTGCTGGCGTTTTTCCACAGGCTCCGCCCCCCTGACGAGCATCACAAAAATCGACGCTCAAG
TCAGAGGTGGCGAAACCCGACAGGACTATAAAGATACCAGGCGTTTCCCCCTGGAAGCTCCCTCGTGCGC
TCTCCTGTTCCGACCCTGCCGCTTACCGGATACCTGTCCGCCTTTCTCCCTTCGGGAAGCGTGGCGCTTT
CTCATAGCTCACGCTGTAGGTATCTCAGTTCGGTGTAGGTCGTTCGCTCCAAGCTGGGCTGTGTGCACGA
ACCCCCCGTTCAGCCCGACCGCTGCGCCTTATCCGGTAACTATCGTCTTGAGTCCAACCCGGTAAGACAC
GACTTATCGCCACTGGCAGCAGCCACTGGTAACAGGATTAGCAGAGCGAGGTATGTAGGCGGTGCTACAG
AGTTCTTGAAGTGGTGGCCTAACTACGGCTACACTAGAAGAACAGTATTTGGTATCTGCGCTCTGCTGAA
GCCAGTTACCTTCGGAAAAAGAGTTGGTAGCTCTTGATCCGGCAAACAAACCACCGCTGGTAGCGGTGGT
TTTTTTGTTTGCAAGCAGCAGATTACGCGCAGAAAAAAAGGATCTCAAGAAGATCCTTTGATCTTTTCTA
CGGGGTCTGACGCTCAGTGGAACGAAAACTCACGTTAAGGGATTTTGGTCATGAGATTATCAAAAAGGAT
CTTCACCTAGATCCTTTTAAATTAAAAATGAAGTTTTAAATCAATCTAAAGTATATATGAGTAAACTTGG
TCTGACAGCTCGAGGCTTGGATTCTCACCAATAAAAAACGCCCGGCGGCAACCGAGCGTTCTGAACAAAT
CCAGATGGAGTTCTGAGGTCATTACTGGATCTATCAACAGGAGTCCAAGCGAGCTCGATATCAAATTACG
CCCCGCCCTGCCACTCGTCGCAGTACTGTTGTAATTCATTAAGCATTCTGCCGACATGGAAGCCATCACA
AACGGCATGATGAACCTGAATCGCCAGCGGCATCAGCACCTTGTCGCCTTGCGTATAATATTTGCCCATG
GTGAAAACGGGGGCGAAGAAGTTGTCCATATTGGCCACGTTTAAATCAAAACTGGTGAAACTCACCCAGG
GATTGGCTGATACGAAAAACATATTCTCAATAAACCCTTTAGGGAAATAGGCCAGGTTTTCACCGTAACA
CGCCACATCTTGCGAATATATGTGTAGAAACTGCCGGAAATCGTCGTGGTATTCACTCCAGAGTGATGAA
AACGTTTCAGTTTGCTCATGGAAAACGGTGTAACAAGGGTGAACACTATCCCATATCACCAGCTCACCGT
CTTTCATTGCCATACGAAATTCCGGATGAGCATTCATCAGGCGGGCAAGAATGTGAATAAAGGCCGGATA
AAACTTGTGCTTATTTTTCTTTACGGTCTTTAAAAAGGCCGTAATATCCAGCTGAACGGTCTGGTTATAG
GTACATTGAGCAACTGACTGAAATGCCTCAAAATGTTCTTTACGATGCCATTGGGATATATCAACGGTGG
TATATCCAGTGATTTTTTTCTCCATTTTAGCTTCCTTAGCTCCTGAAAATCTCGATAACTCAAAAAATAC
GCCCGGTAGTGATCTTATTTCATTATGGTGAAAGTTGGAACCTCTTACGTGCCCGATCAACTCGAGTGCC
ACCTGACGTCTAAGAAACCATTATTATCATGACATTAACCTATAAAAATAGGCGTATCACGAGGCAGAAT
TTCAGATAAAAAAAATCCTTAGCTTTCGCTAAGGATGATTTCTGGAATTCGCGGCCGCTTCTAGAGCGAT
GAGTGGTCTCG
