>Addgene plasmid #119676 | FB002 | depositor partial sequence | sequence record 226560 | FB002 sequence 274 bps
CATCATTCCACCATCATTCCACTCAACATTCAGGCTCCTCTGCGCACGTAAAGTGCCAAAGGCAATACCC
TGCTCGGTGGAATGCCGCCGGGCTTGTCGATTTTACGCACATATGCGCATTCTTGACTTGAAGCGGAGGA
GTTCTTCGTTGCGGGTTACAGTGTTTTAATAAAAGAATGGTCAAATCAAACTGCTAGATATACCTGTCAG
ACACTCTAGTTGTTGACCCCTATACTCTTAATACATCAGACAGTACATGCATGTTGCATGATGA
